Addgene plasmid #232269: pcDNA3.1 HA-BACH1
Purpose: Expression of N-terminal tagged HA-BACH1 (H. sapiens) in human cell lines.
Depositing lab: Michele Pagano. Publication: Recognition of BACH1 quaternary structure degrons by two F-box proteins under oxidative stress. Cao S, Garcia SF, Shi H, James EI, Kito Y, Shi H, Mao H, Kaisari S, Rona G, Deng S, Goldberg HV, Ponce J, Ueberheide B, Lignitto L, Guttman M, Pagano M, Zheng N. Cell. 2024 Oct 30:S0092-8674(24)01188-7. doi: 10.1016/j.cell.2024.10.012. PubMed 39504958.
Backbone
  Vector backbone: pcDNA3.1
  Backbone size w/o insert (bp): 6000
  Total vector size (bp): 8500
  Vector type: Mammalian Expression
  Selectable markers: Neomycin (select with G418)
Growth in bacteria
  Bacterial resistance: Ampicillin, 100 μg/mL
  Growth temperature: 37°C
  Growth strain: NEB Stable
  Copy number: High Copy
Gene/Insert
  Gene/Insert name: BACH1
  Species: H. sapiens (human)
  Insert size (bp): 2600
  Entrez Gene: BACH1 (a.k.a. BACH-1, BTBD24)
  Promoter: CMV
  Tag / fusion protein: HA (N terminal on insert)
  Cloning method: Restriction Enzyme; 5′ cloning site Unknown (unknown if destroyed); 3′ cloning site Unknown (unknown if destroyed)
  Sequencing primers: 5′ CMV-F
Terms and licenses: Academic/Nonprofit Terms; Industry Terms: Not Available to Industry
How to cite: pcDNA3.1 HA-BACH1 was a gift from Michele Pagano (Addgene plasmid # 232269 ; http://n2t.net/addgene:232269 ; RRID:Addgene_232269)
