[The description below was written by a language model from this plasmid's Addgene catalogue record and pLannotate feature annotations shown in this document.]
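Description:
pcDNA3.1 HA-BACH1 is a mammalian expression plasmid built on the pcDNA3.1 backbone for producing human BACH1 with an N-terminal HA epitope tag in human cell lines. In bacteria it replicates from a high-copy ColE1/pUC-type origin and is selected through the β-lactamase (AmpR) gene driven by its own promoter. An f1 phage origin is also present, along with small lac promoter/operator remnants typical of this backbone. For stable selection in mammalian cells, an SV40 enhancer/early promoter drives the neomycin phosphotransferase gene, terminated by an SV40 polyadenylation signal, conferring G418 resistance.

The expression cassette consists of the human cytomegalovirus immediate-early enhancer and promoter, followed by a T7 promoter, the BACH1 open reading frame, a reverse-oriented SP6 promoter and the bovine growth hormone polyadenylation signal. The annotation tool did not call the HA tag as a separate feature, but the catalogue entry places it at the N-terminus of the insert, consistent with the short unannotated gap upstream of the BACH1 coding region. BACH1 is a transcriptional regulator that binds NF-E2 sites and, together with small MAF proteins, represses genes of the NFE2L2 oxidative stress pathway. The tag allows detection or immunoprecipitation of the exogenous protein, and the associated publication concerns recognition of BACH1 degrons by F-box proteins under oxidative stress.

The catalogue lists a total size of about 8.5 kb with a 2.6 kb insert, whereas the sequenced record is 7,625 nt with an annotated BACH1 coding region of roughly 2.2 kb, so the listed sizes appear to be approximations. The short HIV-1 LTR, ble and lacI fragment calls are probably incidental matches to backbone sequence rather than functional elements.
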