Features (pLannotate 1.2.2; 21 found; start..end, strand, type, name):
     28..80      -  misc_feature   bom (fragment): basis of mobility region from pBR322
    235..614     +  enhancer       CMV enhancer: human cytomegalovirus immediate early enhancer
    615..818     +  promoter       CMV promoter: human cytomegalovirus (CMV) immediate early promoter
    814..847     +  LTR            5' LTR (truncated) (fragment): truncated 5' long terminal repeat (LTR) from HIV-1
    863..881     +  promoter       T7 promoter: promoter for bacteriophage T7 RNA polymerase
    943..3147    +  CDS            BACH1: BACH1_HUMAN - Experimental evidence at protein level: Swiss-Prot protein existence level 1. Transcriptional regulator that acts as repressor or activator, depending on the context. Binds to NF-E2 DNA binding sites. Plays important roles in coordinating transcription activation and repression by MAFK (By similarity). Together with MAF, represses the transcription of genes under the control of the NFE2L2 oxidative stress pathway (PubMed:24035498). From Homo sapiens (Human).
   3178..3196    -  promoter       SP6 promoter: promoter for bacteriophage SP6 RNA polymerase
   3222..3446    +  polyA_signal   bGH poly(A) signal: bovine growth hormone polyadenylation signal
   3450..3471    +  promoter       SV40 promoter (fragment): SV40 enhancer and early promoter
   3492..3920    +  rep_origin     f1 ori (sequence partly withheld): f1 bacteriophage origin of replication; arrow indicates direction of (+) strand synthesis
   3934..4263    +  promoter       SV40 promoter: SV40 enhancer and early promoter
   4330..5121    +  CDS            neo: KKA2_KLEPN - Also known as kan, nptII. Experimental evidence at protein level: Swiss-Prot protein existence level 1. Resistance to kanamycin, neomycin, paromomycin, ribostamycin, butirosin and gentamicin B. From Klebsiella pneumoniae.
   5145..5303    +  CDS            ble (fragment): BLE_KLEPN - Experimental evidence at protein level: Swiss-Prot protein existence level 1. Binding protein with a strong affinity to the bleomycin family of antibiotics. Binds to CL990; an antimitotic-antibiotic compound. From Klebsiella pneumoniae.
   5298..5419    +  polyA_signal   SV40 poly(A) signal: SV40 polyadenylation signal
   5492..5508    -  protein_bind   lac operator: The lac repressor binds to the lac operator to inhibit transcription in E. coli. This inhibition can be relieved by adding lactose or isopropyl-β-D-thiogalactopyranoside (IPTG). lac repressor encoded by lacI
   5516..5546    -  promoter       lac promoter: promoter for the E. coli lac operon
   5561..5582    -  protein_bind   CAP binding site: CAP binding activates transcription in the presence of cAMP. E. coli catabolite activator protein
   5595..5687    -  CDS            lacI (fragment): lac repressor; lacI; The lac repressor binds to the lac operator to inhibit transcription in E. coli. This inhibition can be relieved by adding lactose or isopropyl-β-D-thiogalactopyranoside (IPTG).
   5870..6458    -  rep_origin     ori: high-copy-number ColE1/pMB1/pBR322/pUC origin of replication
   6629..7489    -  CDS            AmpR: β-lactamase; bla; confers resistance to ampicillin, carbenicillin, and related antibiotics
   7490..7594    -  promoter       AmpR promoter: bla
>Addgene plasmid #232269 | pcDNA3.1 HA-BACH1 | addgene full sequence | sequence record 462194 | Addgene NGS Result
GACGGATCGGGAGATCTCCCGATCCCCTATGGTGCACTCTCAGTACAATCTGCTCTGATGCCGCATAGTT
AAGCCAGTATCTGCTCCCTGCTTGTGTGTTGGAGGTCGCTGAGTAGTGCGCGAGCAAAATTTAAGCTACA
ACAAGGCAAGGCTTGACCGACAATTGCATGAAGAATCTGCTTAGGGTTAGGCGTTTTGCGCTGCTTCGCG
ATGTACGGGCCAGATATACGCGTTGACATTGATTATTGACTAGTTATTAATAGTAATCAATTACGGGGTC
ATTAGTTCATAGCCCATATATGGAGTTCCGCGTTACATAACTTACGGTAAATGGCCCGCCTGGCTGACCG
CCCAACGACCCCCGCCCATTGACGTCAATAATGACGTATGTTCCCATAGTAACGCCAATAGGGACTTTCC
ATTGACGTCAATGGGTGGAGTATTTACGGTAAACTGCCCACTTGGCAGTACATCAAGTGTATCATATGCC
AAGTACGCCCCCTATTGACGTCAATGACGGTAAATGGCCCGCCTGGCATTATGCCCAGTACATGACCTTA
TGGGACTTTCCTACTTGGCAGTACATCTACGTATTAGTCATCGCTATTACCATGGTGATGCGGTTTTGGC
AGTACATCAATGGGCGTGGATAGCGGTTTGACTCACGGGGATTTCCAAGTCTCCACCCCATTGACGTCAA
TGGGAGTTTGTTTTGGCACCAAAATCAACGGGACTTTCCAAAATGTCGTAACAACTCCGCCCCATTGACG
CAAATGGGCGGTAGGCGTGTACGGTGGGAGGTCTATATAAGCAGAGCTCTCTGGCTAACTAGAGAACCCA
CTGCTTACTGGCTTATCGAAATTAATACGACTCACTATAGGGAGACCCAAGCTTACCATGGCCTACCCCT
ACGACGTGCCCGACTACGCCTCCCTCGGATCCTCTCTGAGTGAGAACTCGGTTTTTGCCTATGAATCTTC
TGTGCATAGCACCAATGTTTTACTCAGCCTTAATGACCAGCGGAAGAAAGATGTGCTGTGCGATGTCACC
ATCTTTGTGGAGGGACAGCGGTTCCGCGCTCACCGGTCCGTGCTGGCGGCATGCAGCAGTTACTTCCACT
CAAGAATCGTAGGCCAGGCTGATGGAGAGCTGAACATTACTCTTCCAGAAGAGGTGACAGTTAAAGGATT
TGAACCTTTAATTCAGTTTGCCTACACTGCTAAACTGATTTTAAGTAAAGAGAATGTGGATGAAGTGTGC
AAATGTGTGGAGTTTTTAAGTGTACATAATATTGAGGAATCCTGCTTTCAGTTTCTGAAATTTAAGTTTT
TGGACTCCACTGCAGACCAGCAAGAATGCCCAAGAAAAAAATGCTTTTCATCACACTGTCAGAAAACAGA
CCTTAAACTTTCACTTTTGGACCAGAGGGATCTAGAAACTGATGAAGTGGAGGAATTTCTGGAAAATAAA
AATGTTCAGACTCCTCAGTGTAAACTCCGCAGGTATCAAGGAAATGCAAAAGCCTCACCTCCTCTACAAG
ACAGTGCCAGTCAGACATATGAGTCCATGTGCTTAGAGAAGGATGCTGCTCTGGCCTTGCCTTCTTTATG
CCCCAAATACAGAAAATTCCAAAAAGCATTTGGAACTGACAGAGTCCGTACTGGGGAATCTAGTGTCAAA
GACATTCATGCTTCTGTTCAGCCAAATGAAAGGTCTGAAAATGAATGCCTGGGAGGAGTCCCGGAGTGTA
GAGATTTGCAGGTGATGTTAAAATGTGACGAAAGTAAATTAGCAATGGAACCTGAAGAAACGAAGAAAGA
TCCTGCTTCTCAGTGCCCAACTGAAAAATCAGAAGTGACTCCTTTCCCCCACAATTCTTCCATAGACCCT
CATGGACTTTATTCTTTGTCTCTTTTACACACATATGACCAATATGGTGACTTGAATTTTGCTGGTATGC
AAAACACAACAGTGTTAACAGAAAAGCCTTTGTCAGGTACAGACGTCCAAGAAAAAACATTTGGTGAAAG
TCAGGATTTACCTTTGAAATCCGACTTGGGCACCAGGGAAGATAGTAGTGTTGCATCTAGTGATAGGAGT
AGTGTGGAGCGAGAAGTGGCAGAACACCTAGCAAAAGGCTTCTGGAGTGACATTTGCAGCACGGACACTC
CTTGCCAAATGCAGTTATCACCTGCTGTGGCCAAAGATGGCTCAGAACAGATCTCACAGAAACGGTCTGA
GTGTCCGTGGTTAGGTATCAGGATTAGTGAGAGCCCAGAACCAGGTCAAAGGACTTTCACAACATTAAGT
TCTGTCAACTGCCCTTTTATAAGTACTCTGAGTACTGAAGGCTGTTCAAGCAATTTGGAAATTGGAAACG
ATGATTATGTTTCAGAACCCCAGCAAGAACCTTGCCCATATGCTTGTGTCATTAGCTTGGGAGACGACTC
TGAGACGGACACCGAAGGAGACAGTGAATCCTGTTCAGCCAGAGAACAAGAATGTGAGGTAAAACTGCCA
TTCAATGCACAACGGATAATTTCACTGTCTCGAAATGATTTTCAGTCCTTGTTGAAAATGCACAAGCTTA
CTCCAGAACAGCTGGATTGTATCCATGATATTCGAAGAAGAAGTAAAAACAGAATTGCTGCACAGCGCTG
TCGCAAGAGAAAACTTGACTGTATACAGAATCTTGAATCAGAAATTGAGAAGCTGCAAAGTGAAAAGGAG
AGCTTGTTGAAGGAAAGAGATCACATTTTGTCAACTCTGGGTGAGACAAAGCAGAACCTAACTGGACTTT
GCCAGAAAGTTTGTAAAGAAGCAGCTCTGAGTCAAGAACAAATACAGATACTCGCCAAGTACTCAGCTGC
AGATTGCCCACTTTCATTTTTAATTTCTGAAAAAGATAAAAGTACTCCTGATGGTGAACTGGCGTTACCA
TCAATTTTCAGTTTATCTGACCGGCCTCCAGCAGTGCTGCCTCCCTGTGCCAGAGGAAACAGTGAGCCTG
GCTACGCGCGAGGGCAGGAGTCCCAGCAGATGTCCACAGCCACCTCTGAGCAAGCTGGGCCTGCGGAACA
GTGTCGTCAGAGTGGTGGGATCTCAGATTTCTGTCAGCAGATGACTGATAAATGTACTACTGATGAGTAA
CTCGAGCATGCATCTAGAGGGCCCTATTCTATAGTGTCACCTAAATGCTAGAGCTCGCTGATCAGCCTCG
ACTGTGCCTTCTAGTTGCCAGCCATCTGTTGTTTGCCCCTCCCCCGTGCCTTCCTTGACCCTGGAAGGTG
CCACTCCCACTGTCCTTTCCTAATAAAATGAGGAAATTGCATCGCATTGTCTGAGTAGGTGTCATTCTAT
TCTGGGGGGTGGGGTGGGGCAGGACAGCAAGGGGGAGGATTGGGAAGACAATAGCAGGCATGCTGGGGAT
GCGGTGGGCTCTATGGCTTCTGAGGCGGAAAGAACCAGCTGGGGCTCTAGGGGGTATCCCC
[124 nt withheld, positions 3492-3615]
C
[91 nt withheld, positions 3617-3707]
A
[49 nt withheld, positions 3709-3757]
CCTTTGACGTTGGAGTCCACGTTCTTT
[37 nt withheld, positions 3785-3821]
ACCCTATCTCGGTCTATTCTTTTGATTTATAAGGGATTTTGCCGATTTCGGCCTATTGGTTAAAAAATGA
GCTGATTTAACAAAAATTTAACGCGAATTAATTCTGTGGAATGTGTGTCAGTTAGGGTGTGGAAAGTCCC
CAGGCTCCCCAGCAGGCAGAAGTATGCAAAGCATGCATCTCAATTAGTCAGCAACCAGGTGTGGAAAGTC
CCCAGGCTCCCCAGCAGGCAGAAGTATGCAAAGCATGCATCTCAATTAGTCAGCAACCATAGTCCCGCCC
CTAACTCCGCCCATCCCGCCCCTAACTCCGCCCAGTTCCGCCCATTCTCCGCCCCATGGCTGACTAATTT
TTTTTATTTATGCAGAGGCCGAGGCCGCCTCTGCCTCTGAGCTATTCCAGAAGTAGTGAGGAGGCTTTTT
TGGAGGCCTAGGCTTTTGCAAAAAGCTCCCGGGAGCTTGTATATCCATTTTCGGATCTGATCAAGAGACA
GGATGAGGATCGTTTCGCATGATTGAACAAGATGGATTGCACGCAGGTTCTCCGGCCGCTTGGGTGGAGA
GGCTATTCGGCTATGACTGGGCACAACAGACAATCGGCTGCTCTGATGCCGCCGTGTTCCGGCTGTCAGC
GCAGGGGCGCCCGGTTCTTTTTGTCAAGACCGACCTGTCCGGTGCCCTGAATGAACTGCAGGACGAGGCA
GCGCGGCTATCGTGGCTGGCCACGACGGGCGTTCCTTGCGCAGCTGTGCTCGACGTTGTCACTGAAGCGG
GAAGGGACTGGCTGCTATTGGGCGAAGTGCCGGGGCAGGATCTCCTGTCATCTCACCTTGCTCCTGCCGA
GAAAGTATCCATCATGGCTGATGCAATGCGGCGGCTGCATACGCTTGATCCGGCTACCTGCCCATTCGAC
CACCAAGCGAAACATCGCATCGAGCGAGCACGTACTCGGATGGAAGCCGGTCTTGTCGATCAGGATGATC
TGGACGAAGAGCATCAGGGGCTCGCGCCAGCCGAACTGTTCGCCAGGCTCAAGGCGCGCATGCCCGACGG
CGAGGATCTCGTCGTGACCCATGGCGATGCCTGCTTGCCGAATATCATGGTGGAAAATGGCCGCTTTTCT
GGATTCATCGACTGTGGCCGGCTGGGTGTGGCGGACCGCTATCAGGACATAGCGTTGGCTACCCGTGATA
TTGCTGAAGAGCTTGGCGGCGAATGGGCTGACCGCTTCCTCGTGCTTTACGGTATCGCCGCTCCCGATTC
GCAGCGCATCGCCTTCTATCGCCTTCTTGACGAGTTCTTCTGAGCGGGACTCTGGGGTTCGAAATGACCG
ACCAAGCGACGCCCAACCTGCCATCACGAGATTTCGATTCCACCGCCGCCTTCTATGAAAGGTTGGGCTT
CGGAATCGTTTTCCGGGACGCCGGCTGGATGATCCTCCAGCGCGGGGATCTCATGCTGGAGTTCTTCGCC
CACCCCAACTTGTTTATTGCAGCTTATAATGGTTACAAATAAAGCAATAGCATCACAAATTTCACAAATA
AAGCATTTTTTTCACTGCATTCTAGTTGTGGTTTGTCCAAACTCATCAATGTATCTTATCATGTCTGTAT
ACCGTCGACCTCTAGCTAGAGCTTGGCGTAATCATGGTCATAGCTGTTTCCTGTGTGAAATTGTTATCCG
CTCACAATTCCACACAACATACGAGCCGGAAGCATAAAGTGTAAAGCCTGGGGTGCCTAATGAGTGAGCT
AACTCACATTAATTGCGTTGCGCTCACTGCCCGCTTTCCAGTCGGGAAACCTGTCGTGCCAGCTGCATTA
ATGAATCGGCCAACGCGCGGGGAGAGGCGGTTTGCGTATTGGGCGCTCTTCCGCTTCCTCGCTCACTGAC
TCGCTGCGCTCGGTCGTTCGGCTGCGGCGAGCGGTATCAGCTCACTCAAAGGCGGTAATACGGTTATCCA
CAGAATCAGGGGATAACGCAGGAAAGAACATGTGAGCAAAAGGCCAGCAAAAGGCCAGGAACCGTAAAAA
GGCCGCGTTGCTGGCGTTTTTCCATAGGCTCCGCCCCCCTGACGAGCATCACAAAAATCGACGCTCAAGT
CAGAGGTGGCGAAACCCGACAGGACTATAAAGATACCAGGCGTTTCCCCCTGGAAGCTCCCTCGTGCGCT
CTCCTGTTCCGACCCTGCCGCTTACCGGATACCTGTCCGCCTTTCTCCCTTCGGGAAGCGTGGCGCTTTC
TCATAGCTCACGCTGTAGGTATCTCAGTTCGGTGTAGGTCGTTCGCTCCAAGCTGGGCTGTGTGCACGAA
CCCCCCGTTCAGCCCGACCGCTGCGCCTTATCCGGTAACTATCGTCTTGAGTCCAACCCGGTAAGACACG
ACTTATCGCCACTGGCAGCAGCCACTGGTAACAGGATTAGCAGAGCGAGGTATGTAGGCGGTGCTACAGA
GTTCTTGAAGTGGTGGCCTAACTACGGCTACACTAGAAGAACAGTATTTGGTATCTGCGCTCTGCTGAAG
CCAGTTACCTTCGGAAAAAGAGTTGGTAGCTCTTGATCCGGCAAACAAACCACCGCTGGTAGCGGTGGTT
TTTTTGTTTGCAAGCAGCAGATTACGCGCAGAAAAAAAGGATCTCAAGAAGATCCTTTGATCTTTTCTAC
GGGGTCTGACGCTCAGTGGAACGAAAACTCACGTTAAGGGATTTTGGTCATGAGATTATCAAAAAGGATC
TTCACCTAGATCCTTTTAAATTAAAAATGAAGTTTTAAATCAATCTAAAGTATATATGAGTAAACTTGGT
CTGACAGTTACCAATGCTTAATCAGTGAGGCACCTATCTCAGCGATCTGTCTATTTCGTTCATCCATAGT
TGCCTGACTCCCCGTCGTGTAGATAACTACGATACGGGAGGGCTTACCATCTGGCCCCAGTGCTGCAATG
ATACCGCGAGACCCACGCTCACCGGCTCCAGATTTATCAGCAATAAACCAGCCAGCCGGAAGGGCCGAGC
GCAGAAGTGGTCCTGCAACTTTATCCGCCTCCATCCAGTCTATTAATTGTTGCCGGGAAGCTAGAGTAAG
TAGTTCGCCAGTTAATAGTTTGCGCAACGTTGTTGCCATTGCTACAGGCATCGTGGTGTCACGCTCGTCG
TTTGGTATGGCTTCATTCAGCTCCGGTTCCCAACGATCAAGGCGAGTTACATGATCCCCCATGTTGTGCA
AAAAAGCGGTTAGCTCCTTCGGTCCTCCGATCGTTGTCAGAAGTAAGTTGGCCGCAGTGTTATCACTCAT
GGTTATGGCAGCACTGCATAATTCTCTTACTGTCATGCCATCCGTAAGATGCTTTTCTGTGACTGGTGAG
TACTCAACCAAGTCATTCTGAGAATAGTGTATGCGGCGACCGAGTTGCTCTTGCCCGGCGTCAATACGGG
ATAATACCGCGCCACATAGCAGAACTTTAAAAGTGCTCATCATTGGAAAACGTTCTTCGGGGCGAAAACT
CTCAAGGATCTTACCGCTGTTGAGATCCAGTTCGATGTAACCCACTCGTGCACCCAACTGATCTTCAGCA
TCTTTTACTTTCACCAGCGTTTCTGGGTGAGCAAAAACAGGAAGGCAAAATGCCGCAAAAAAGGGAATAA
GGGCGACACGGAAATGTTGAATACTCATACTCTTCCTTTTTCAATATTATTGAAGCATTTATCAGGGTTA
TTGTCTCATGAGCGGATACATATTTGAATGTATTTAGAAAAATAAACAAATAGGGGTTCCGCGCACATTT
CCCCGAAAAGTGCCACCTGACGTC
